>Addgene plasmid #110468 | pBMN-mEGFP-C1 | addgene full sequence | sequence record 270274 | Addgene NGS Result
AAGCTGGCCAGCAACTTATCTGTGTCTGTCCGATTGTCTAGTGTCTATGACTGATTTTATGCGCCTGCGT
CGGTACTAGTTAGCTAACTAGCTCTGTATCTGGCGGACCCGTGGTGGAACTGACGAGTTCGGAACACCCG
GCCGCAACCCTGGGAGACGTCCCAGGGACTTCGGGGGCCGTTTTTGTGGCCCGACCTGAGTCCAAAAATC
CCGATCGTTTTGGACTCTTTGGTGCACCCCCCTTAGAGGAGGGATATGTGGTTCTGGTAGGAGACGAGAA
CCTAAAACAGTTCCCGCCTCCGTCTGAATTTTTGCTTTCGGTTTGGGACCGAAGCCGCGCCGCGCGTCTT
GTCTGCTGCAGCATCGTTCTGTGTTGTCTCTGTCTGACTGTGTTTCTGTATTTGTCTGAAAATATGGGCC
CGGGCCAGACTGTTACCACTCCCTTAAGTTTGACCTTAGGTCACTGGAAAGATGTCGAGCGGATCGCTCA
CAACCAGTCGGTAGATGTCAAGAAGAGACGTTGGGTTACCTTCTGCTCTGCAGAATGGCCAACCTTTAAC
GTCGGATGGCCGCGAGACGGCACCTTTAACCGAGACCTCATCACCCAGGTTAAGATCAAGGTCTTTTCAC
CTGGCCCGCATGGACACCCAGACCAGGTCCCCTACATCGTGACCTGGGAAGCCTTGGCTTTTGACCCCCC
TCCCTGGGTCAAGCCCTTTGTACACCCTAAGCCTCCGCCTCCTCTTCCTCCATCCGCCCCGTCTCTCCCC
CTTGAACCTCCTCGTTCGACCCCGCCTCGATCCTCCCTTTATCCAGCCCTCACTCCTTCTCTAGGCGCCC
CCATATGGCCATATGAGATCTTATATGGGGCACCCCCGCCCCTTGTAAACTTCCCTGACCCTGACATGAC
AAGAGTTACTAACAGCCCCTCTCTCCAAGCTCACTTACAGGCTCTCTACTTAGTCCAGCACGAAGTCTGG
AGACCTCTGGCGGCAGCCTACCAAGAACAACTGGACCGACCGGTGGTACCTCACCCTTACCGAGTCGGCG
ACACAGTGTGGGTCCGCCGACACCAGACTAAGAACCTAGAACCTCGCTGGAAAGGACCTTACACAGTCCT
GCTGACCACCCCCACCGCCCTCAAAGTAGACGGCATCGCAGCTTGGATACACGCCGCCCACGTGAAGGCT
GCCGACCCCGGGGGTGGACCATCCTCTAGACTGCCGCCACCATGGTGAGCAAGGGCGAGGAGCTGTTCAC
CGGGGTGGTGCCCATCCTGGTCGAGCTGGACGGCGACGTAAACGGCCACAAGTTCAGCGTGTCCGGCGAG
GGCGAGGGCGATGCCACCTACGGCAAGCTGACCCTGAAGTTCATCTGCACCACCGGCAAGCTGCCCGTGC
CCTGGCCCACCCTCGTGACCACCCTGACCTACGGCGTGCAGTGCTTCAGCCGCTACCCCGACCACATGAA
GCAGCACGACTTCTTCAAGTCCGCCATGCCCGAAGGCTACGTCCAGGAGCGCACCATCTTCTTCAAGGAC
GACGGCAACTACAAGACCCGCGCCGAGGTGAAGTTCGAGGGCGACACCCTGGTGAACCGCATCGAGCTGA
AGGGCATCGACTTCAAGGAGGACGGCAACATCCTGGGGCACAAGCTGGAGTACAACTACAACAGCCACAA
CGTCTATATCATGGCCGACAAGCAGAAGAACGGCATCAAGGTGAACTTCAAGATCCGCCACAACATCGAG
GACGGCAGCGTGCAGCTCGCCGACCACTACCAGCAGAACACCCCCATCGGCGACGGCCCCGTGCTGCTGC
CCGACAACCACTACCTGAGCACCCAGTCCAAGCTGAGCAAAGACCCCAACGAGAAGCGCGATCACATGGT
CCTGCTGGAGTTCGTGACCGCCGCCGGGATCACTCTCGGCATGGACGAGCTGTACAAGTCCGGACTCAGA
TCTCGAGCTCAAGCTTCGAATTCTGCAGTCGACGGTACCGCGGGCCCGGGATCCACCGGATCTAGATAAC
TGATCACGATAAAATAAAAGATTTTATTTAGTCTCCAGAAAAAGGGGGGAATGAAAGACCCCACCTGTAG
GTTTGGCAAGCTAGCTTAAGTAACGCCATTTTGCAAGGCATGGAAAAATACATAACTGAGAATAGAGAAG
TTCAGATCAAGGTCAGGAACAGATGGAACAGCTGAATATGGGCCAAACAGGATATCTGTGGTAAGCAGTT
CCTGCCCCGGCTCAGGGCCAAGAACAGATGGAACAGCTGAATATGGGCCAAACAGGATATCTGTGGTAAG
CAGTTCCTGCCCCGGCTCAGGGCCAAGAACAGATGGTCCCCAGATGCGGTCCAGCCCTCAGCAGTTTCTA
GAGAACCATCAGATGTTTCCAGGGTGCCCCAAGGACCTGAAATGACCCTGTGCCTTATTTGAACTAACCA
ATCAGTTCGCTTCTCGCTTCTGTTCGCGCGCTTCTGCTCCCCGAGCTCAATAAAAGAGCCCACAACCCCT
CACTCGGGGCGCCAGTCCTCCGATTGACTGAGTCGCCCGGGTACCCGTGTATCCAATAAACCCTCTTGCA
GTTGCATCCGACTTGTGGTCTCGCTGTTCCTTGGGAGGGTCTCCTCTGAGTGATTGACTACCCGTCAGCG
GGGGTCTTTCACATGCAGCATGTATCAAAATTAATTTGGTTTTTTTTCTTAAGTATTTACATTAAATGGC
CATAGTTGCATTAATGAATCGGCCAACGCGCGGGGAGAGGCGGTTTGCGTATTGGGCGCTCTTCCGCTTC
CTCGCTCACTGACTCGCTGCGCTCGGTCGTTCGGCTGCGGCGAGCGGTATCAGCTCACTCAAAGGCGGTA
ATACGGTTATCCACAGAATCAGGGGATAACGCAGGAAAGAACATGTGAGCAAAAGGCCAGCAAAAGGCCA
GGAACCGTAAAAAGGCCGCGTTGCTGGCGTTTTTCCATAGGCTCCGCCCCCCTGACGAGCATCACAAAAA
TCGACGCTCAAGTCAGAGGTGGCGAAACCCGACAGGACTATAAAGATACCAGGCGTTTCCCCCTGGAAGC
TCCCTCGTGCGCTCTCCTGTTCCGACCCTGCCGCTTACCGGATACCTGTCCGCCTTTCTCCCTTCGGGAA
GCGTGGCGCTTTCTCATAGCTCACGCTGTAGGTATCTCAGTTCGGTGTAGGTCGTTCGCTCCAAGCTGGG
CTGTGTGCACGAACCCCCCGTTCAGCCCGACCGCTGCGCCTTATCCGGTAACTATCGTCTTGAGTCCAAC
CCGGTAAGACACGACTTATCGCCACTGGCAGCAGCCACTGGTAACAGGATTAGCAGAGCGAGGTATGTAG
GCGGTGCTACAGAGTTCTTGAAGTGGTGGCCTAACTACGGCTACACTAGAAGAACAGTATTTGGTATCTG
CGCTCTGCTGAAGCCAGTTACCTTCGGAAAAAGAGTTGGTAGCTCTTGATCCGGCAAACAAACCACCGCT
GGTAGCGGTGGTTTTTTTGTTTGCAAGCAGCAGATTACGCGCAGAAAAAAAGGATCTCAAGAAGATCCTT
TGATCTTTTCTACGGGGTCTGACGCTCAGTGGAACGAAAACTCACGTTAAGGGATTTTGGTCATGAGATT
ATCAAAAAGGATCTTCACCTAGATCCTTTTGCGGCCGGCCGCAAATCAATCTAAAGTATATATGAGTAAA
CTTGGTCTGACAGTTACCAATGCTTAATCAGTGAGGCACCTATCTCAGCGATCTGTCTATTTCGTTCATC
CATAGTTGCCTGACTCCCCGTCGTGTAGATAACTACGATACGGGAGGGCTTACCATCTGGCCCCAGTGCT
GCAATGATACCGCGAGACCCACGCTCACCGGCTCCAGATTTATCAGCAATAAACCAGCCAGCCGGAAGGG
CCGAGCGCAGAAGTGGTCCTGCAACTTTATCCGCCTCCATCCAGTCTATTAATTGTTGCCGGGAAGCTAG
AGTAAGTAGTTCGCCAGTTAATAGTTTGCGCAACGTTGTTGCCATTGCTACAGGCATCGTGGTGTCACGC
TCGTCGTTTGGTATGGCTTCATTCAGCTCCGGTTCCCAACGATCAAGGCGAGTTACATGATCCCCCATGT
TGTGCAAAAAAGCGGTTAGCTCCTTCGGTCCTCCGATCGTTGTCAGAAGTAAGTTGGCCGCAGTGTTATC
ACTCATGGTTATGGCAGCACTGCATAATTCTCTTACTGTCATGCCATCCGTAAGATGCTTTTCTGTGACT
GGTGAGTACTCAACCAAGTCATTCTGAGAATAGTGTATGCGGCGACCGAGTTGCTCTTGCCCGGCGTCAA
TACGGGATAATACCGCGCCACATAGCAGAACTTTAAAAGTGCTCATCATTGGAAAACGTTCTTCGGGGCG
AAAACTCTCAAGGATCTTACCGCTGTTGAGATCCAGTTCGATGTAACCCACTCGTGCACCCAACTGATCT
TCAGCATCTTTTACTTTCACCAGCGTTTCTGGGTGAGCAAAAACAGGAAGGCAAAATGCCGCAAAAAAGG
GAATAAGGGCGACACGGAAATGTTGAATACTCATACTCTTCCTTTTTCAATATTATTGAAGCATTTATCA
GGGTTATTGTCTCATGAGCGGATACATATTTGAATGTATTTAGAAAAATAAACAAATAGGGGTTCCGCGC
ACATTTCCCCGAAAAGTGCCACCAGCTTTGCTCTTAGGAGTTTCCTAATACATCCCAAACTCAAATATAT
AAAGCATTTGACTTGTTCTATGCCCTAGGGGGCGGGGGGAAGCTAAGCCAGCTTTTTTTAACATTTAAAA
TGTGGTAATGACTCCAACTTATTGATAGTGTTTTATGTTCAGATAATGCCCGATGACTTTGTCATGCAGC
TCCACCGATTTTGAGAACGACAGCGACTTCCGTCCCAGCCGTGCCAGGTGCTGCCTCAGATTCAGGTTAT
GCCGCTCAATTCGCTGCGTATATCGCTTGCTGATTACGTGCAGCTTTCCCTTCAGGCGGGATTCATACAG
CGGCCAGCCATCCGTCATCCATATCACCACGTCAAAGGGTGACAGCAGGCTCATAAGACGCCCCAGCGTC
GCCATAGTGCGTTCACCGAATACGTGCGCAACAACCGTCTTCCGGAGACTGTCATACGCGTAAAACAGCC
AGCGCTGGCGCGATTTAGCCCCGACATAGCCCCACTGTTCGTCCATTTCCGCGCAGACGATGACGTCACT
GCCCGGCTGTATGCGCGAGGTTACCGACTGCGGCCTGAGTTTTTTAAGTGACGTAAAATCGTGTTGAGGC
CAACGCCCATAATGCGGGCTGTTGCCCGGCATCCAACGCCATTCATGGCCATATCAATGATTTTCTGGTG
CGTACCGGGTTGAGAAGCGGTGTAAGTGAACTGCAGTTGCCATGTTTTACGGCAGTGAGAGCAGAGATAG
CGCTGATGTCCGGCGGTGCTTTTGCCGTTACGCACCACCCCGTCAGTAGCTGAACAGGAGGGACAGCTGA
TAGAAACAGAAGCCACTGGAGCACCTCAAAAACACCATCATACACTAAATCAGTAAGTTGGCAGCATCAC
CTTAAAATGTTAATTCCATTTTAAATGCACAGATGTTTTTATTTCATAAGGGTTTCAATGTGCATGAATG
CTGCAATATTCCTGTTACCAAAGCTAGTATAAATAAAAATAGATAAACGTGGAAATTACTTAGAGTTTCT
GTCATTAACGTTTCCTTCCTCAGTTGACAACATAAATGCGCTGCTGAGAAGCCAGTTTGCATCTGTCAGG
ATCAATTTCCCATTATGCCAGTCATATTAATTACTAGTCAATTAGTTGATTTTTATTTTTGACATATACA
TGTGAAAGACCCCACCTGTAGGTTTGGCAAGCTAGCTTAAGTAACGCCATTTTGCAAGGCATGGAAAAAT
ACATAACTGAGAATAGAAAAGTTCAGATCAAGGTCAGGAACAGATGGAACAGCTGAATATGGGCCAAACA
GGATATCTGTGGTAAGCAGTTCCTGCCCCGGCTCAGGGCCAAGAACAGATGGAACAGCTGAATATGGGCC
AAACAGGATATCTGTGGTAAGCAGTTCCTGCCCCGGCTCAGGGCCAAGAACAGATGGTCCCCAGATGCGG
TCCAGCCCTCAGCAGTTTCTAGAGAACCATCAGATGTTTCCAGGGTGCCCCAAGGACCTGAAATGACCCT
GTGCCTTATTTGAACTAACCAATCAGTTCGCTTCTCGCTTCTGTTCGCGCGCTTCTGCTCCCCGAGCTCA
ATAAAAGAGCCCACAACCCCTCACTCGGCGCGCCAGTCCTCCGATTGACTGAGTCGCCCGGGTACCCGTG
TATCCAATAAACCCTCTTGCAGTTGCATCCGACTTGTGGTCTCGCTGTTCCTTGGGAGGGTCTCCTCTGA
GTGATTGACTACCCGTCAGCGGGGGTCTTTCATTTGGGGGCTCGTCCGGGATCGGGAGACCCCTGCCCAG
GGACCACCGACCCACCACCGGGAGGT
Features (pLannotate 1.2.2; 13 found; start..end, strand, type, name):
      1..358     +  misc_feature   MMLV Ψ: packaging signal of Moloney murine leukemia virus (MMLV)
    423..839     +  CDS            gag (truncated): truncated Moloney murine leukemia virus (MMLV) gag gene lacking the start codon
    849..1223    +  misc_feature   pol region: Moloney murine leukemia virus (MMLV) pol region containing the splice acceptor site
   1232..1948    +  CDS            mEGFP: mEGFP is a basic (constitutively fluorescent) green fluorescent protein published in 2002, derived from Aequorea victoria. It has moderate acid sensitivity.
   1949..2014    +  misc_feature   MCS: multiple cloning site
   2080..2201    +  LTR            3' LTR (ΔU3) (fragment): self-inactivating 3' long terminal repeat (LTR) from Moloney murine leukemia virus
   2202..2671    +  LTR            LTR: long terminal repeat from Moloney murine leukemia virus
   2737..2789    -  CDS            lacI (fragment): lac repressor; lacI; The lac repressor binds to the lac operator to inhibit transcription in E. coli. This inhibition can be relieved by adding lactose or isopropyl-β-D-thiogalactopyranoside (IPTG).
   2972..3560    -  rep_origin     ori: high-copy-number ColE1/pMB1/pBR322/pUC origin of replication
   3724..4584    -  CDS            AmpR: β-lactamase; bla; confers resistance to ampicillin, carbenicillin, and related antibiotics
   4585..4689    -  promoter       AmpR promoter: bla
   4834..5601    -  mobile_element IS1: prokaryotic transposable element IS1
   5883..6474    +  LTR            LTR: long terminal repeat from Moloney murine leukemia virus
