>Addgene plasmid #110468 | pBMN-mEGFP-C1 | depositor full sequence | sequence record 271177 | pBMN-mEGFP-C1 sequence 6515 bps
ATCACGAGGCCCTTTCGTCTTCAAGAACAGCTTTGCTCTTAGGAGTTTCCTAATACATCCCAAACTCAAA
TATATAAAGCATTTGACTTGTTCTATGCCCTAGGGGGCGGGGGGAAGCTAAGCCAGCTTTTTTTAACATT
TAAAATGGGTAATGACTCCAACTTATTGATAGTGTTTTATGTTCAGATAATGCCCGATGACTTTGTCATG
CAGCTCCACCGATTTTGAGAACGACAGCGACTTCCGTCCCAGCCGTGCCAGGTGCTGCCTCAGATTCAGG
TTATGCCGCTCAATTCGCTGCGTATATCGCTTGCTGATTACGTGCAGCTTTCCCTTCAGGCGGGATTCAT
ACAGCGGCCAGCCATCCGTCATCCATATCACCACGTCAAAGGGTGACAGCAGGCTCATAAGACGCCCCAG
CGTCGCCATAGTGCGTTCACCGAATACGTGCGCAACAACCGTCTTCCGGAGACTGTCATACGCGTAAAAC
AGCCAGCGCTGGCGCGATTTAGCCCCGACATAGCCCCACTGTTCGTCCATTTCCGCGCAGACGATGACGT
CACTGCCCGGCTGTATGCGCGAGGTTACCGACTGCGGCCTGAGTTTTTTAAGTGACGTAAAATCGTGTTG
AGGCCAACGCCCATAATGCGGGCTGTTGCCCGGCATCCAACGCCATTCATGGCCATATCAATGATTTTCT
GGTGCGTACCGGGTTGAGAAGCGGTGTAAGTGAACTGCAGTTGCCATGTTTTACGGCAGTGAGAGCAGAG
ATAGCGCTGATGTCCGGCGGTGCTTTTGCCGTTACGCACCACCCCGTCAGTAGCTGAACAGGAGGGACAG
CTGATAGAAACAGAAGCCACTGGAGCACCTCAAAAACACCATCATACACTAAATCAGTAAGTTGGCAGCA
TCACCTTAATTCCATTTTAAATGCACAGATGTTTTTATTTCATAAGGGTTTCAATGTGCATGAATGCTGC
AATATTCCTGTTACCAAAGCTAGTATAAATAAAAATAGATAAACGTGGAAATTACTTAGAGTTTCTGTCA
TTAACGTTTCCTTCCTCAGTTGACAACATAAATGCGCTGCTGAGAAGCCAGTTTGCATCTGTCAGGATCA
ATTTCCCATTATGCCAGTCATATTAATTACTAGTCAATTAGTTGATTTTTATTTTTGACATATACATGTG
AAAGACCCCACCTGTAGGTTTGGCAAGCTAGCTTAAGTAACGCCATTTTGCAAGGCATGGAAAAATACAT
AACTGAGAATAGAAAAGTTCAGATCAAGGTCAGGAACAGATGGAACAGCTGAATATGGGCCAAAGCGGAT
ATCTGTGGTAAGCAGTTCCTGCCCCGGCTCAGGGCCAAGAACAGATGGAACAGCTGAATATGGGCCAAAC
AGGATATCTGTGGTAAGCAGTTCCTGCCCCGGCTCAGGGCCAAGAACAGATGGTCCCCAGATGCGGTCCA
GCCCTCAGCAGTTTCTAGAGAACCATCAGATGTTTCCAGGGTGCCCCAAGGACCTGAAATGACCCTGTGC
CTTATTTGAACTAACCAATCAGTTCGCTTCTCGCTTCTGTTCGCGCGCTTCTGCTCCCCGAGCTCAATAA
AAGAGCCCACAACCCCTCACTCGGGGCGCCAGTCCTCCGATTGACTGAGTCGCCCGGGTACCCGTGTATC
CAATAAACCCTCTTGCAGTTGCATCCGACTTGTGGTCTCGCTGTTCCTTGGGAGGGTCTCCTCTGAGTGA
TTGACTACCCGTCAGCGGGGGTCTTTCATTTGGGGGCTCGTCCGGGATCGGGAGACCCCTGCCCAGGGAC
CACCGACCCACCACCGGGAGGTAAGCTGGCCAGCAACTTATCTGTGTCTGTCCGATTGTCTAGTGTCTAT
GACTGATTTTATGCGCCTGCGTCGGTACTAGTTAGCTAACTAGCTCTGTATCTGGCGGACCCGTGGTGGA
ACTGACGAGTTCGGAACACCCGGCCGCAACCCTGGGAGACGTCCCAGGGACTTCGGGGGCCGTTTTTGTG
GCCCGACCTGAGTCCAAAAATCCCGATCGTTTTGGACTCTTTGGTGCACCCCCCTTAGAGGAGGGATATG
TGGTTCTGGTAGGAGACGAGAACCTAAAACAGTTCCCGCCTCCGTCTGAATTTTTGCTTTCGGTTTGGGA
CCGAAGCCGCGCCGCGCGTCTTGTCTGCTGCAGCATCGTTCTGTGTTGTCTCTGTCTGACTGTGTTTCTG
TATTTGTCTGAAAATATGGGCCCGGGCCAGACTGTTACCACTCCCTTAAGTTTGACCTTAGGTCACTGGA
AAGATGTCGAGCGGATCGCTCACAACCAGTCGGTAGATGTCAAGAAGAGACGTTGGGTTACCTTCTGCTC
TGCAGAATGGCCAACCTTTAACGTCGGATGGCCGCGAGACGGCACCTTTAACCGAGACCTCATCACCCAG
GTTAAGATCAAGGTCTTTTCACCTGGCCCGCATGGACACCCAGACCAGGTCCCCTACATCGTGACCTGGG
AAGCCTTGGCTTTTGACCCCCCTCCCTGGGTCAAGCCCTTTGTACACCCTAAGCCTCCGCCTCCTCTTCC
TCCATCCGCCCCGTCTCTCCCCCTTGAACCTCCTCGTTCGACCCCGCCTCGATCCTCCCTTTATCCAGCC
CTCACTCCTTCTCTAGGCGCCCCCATATGGCCATATGAGATCTTATATGGGGCACCCCCGCCCCTTGTAA
ACTTCCCTGACCCTGACATGACAAGAGTTACTAACAGCCCCTCTCTCCAAGCTCACTTACAGGCTCTCTA
CTTAGTCCAGCACGAAGTCTGGAGACCTCTGGCGGCAGCCTACCAAGAACAACTGGACCGACCGGTGGTA
CCTCACCCTTACCGAGTCGGCGACACAGTGTGGGTCCGCCGACACCAGACTAAGAACCTAGAACCTCGCT
GGAAAGGACCTTACACAGTCCTGCTGACCACCCCCACCGCCCTCAAAGTAGACGGCATCGCAGCTTGGAT
ACACGCCGCCCACGTGAAGGCTGCCGACCCCGGGGGTGGACCATCCTCTAGACTGCCGCCACCATGGTGA
GCAAGGGCGAGGAGCTGTTCACCGGGGTGGTGCCCATCCTGGTCGAGCTGGACGGCGACGTAAACGGCCA
CAAGTTCAGCGTGTCCGGCGAGGGCGAGGGCGATGCCACCTACGGCAAGCTGACCCTGAAGTTCATCTGC
ACCACCGGCAAGCTGCCCGTGCCCTGGCCCACCCTCGTGACCACCCTGACCTACGGCGTGCAGTGCTTCA
GCCGCTACCCCGACCACATGAAGCAGCACGACTTCTTCAAGTCCGCCATGCCCGAAGGCTACGTCCAGGA
GCGCACCATCTTCTTCAAGGACGACGGCAACTACAAGACCCGCGCCGAGGTGAAGTTCGAGGGCGACACC
CTGGTGAACCGCATCGAGCTGAAGGGCATCGACTTCAAGGAGGACGGCAACATCCTGGGGCACAAGCTGG
AGTACAACTACAACAGCCACAACGTCTATATCATGGCCGACAAGCAGAAGAACGGCATCAAGGTGAACTT
CAAGATCCGCCACAACATCGAGGACGGCAGCGTGCAGCTCGCCGACCACTACCAGCAGAACACCCCCATC
GGCGACGGCCCCGTGCTGCTGCCCGACAACCACTACCTGAGCACCCAGTCCAAGCTGAGCAAAGACCCCA
ACGAGAAGCGCGATCACATGGTCCTGCTGGAGTTCGTGACCGCCGCCGGGATCACTCTCGGCATGGACGA
GCTGTACAAGTCCGGACTCAGATCTCGAGCTCAAGCTTCGAATTCTGCAGTCGACGGTACCGCGGGCCCG
GGATCCACCGGATCTAGATAACTGATCACGATAAAATAAAAGATTTTATTTAGTCTCCAGAAAAAGGGGG
GAATGAAAGACCCCACCTGTAGGTTTGGCAAGCTAGCTTAAGTAACGCCATTTTGCAAGGCATGGAAAAA
TACATAACTGAGAATAGAGAAGTTCAGATCAAGGTCAGGAACAGATGGAACAGCTGAATATGGGCCAAAC
AGGATATCTGTGGTAAGCAGTTCCTGCCCCGGCTCAGGGCCAAGAACAGATGGAACAGCTGAATATGGGC
CAAACAGGATATCTGTGGTAAGCAGTTCCTGCCCCGGCTCAGGGCCAAGAACAGATGGTCCCCAGATGCG
GTCCAGCCCTCAGCAGTTTCTAGAGAACCATCAGATGTTTCCAGGGTGCCCCAAGGACCTGAAATGACCC
TGTGCCTTATTTGAACTAACCAATCAGTTCGCTTCTCGCTTCTGTTCGCGCGCTTCTGCTCCCCGAGCTC
AATAAAAGAGCCCACAACCCCTCACTCGGGGCGCCAGTCCTCCGATTGACTGAGTCGCCCGGGTACCCGT
GTATCCAATAAACCCTCTTGCAGTTGCATCCGACTTGTGGTCTCGCTGTTCCTTGGGAGGGTCTCCTCTG
AGTGATTGACTACCCGTCAGCGGGGGTCTTTCATTCACATGCAGCATGTATCAAAATTAATTTGGTTTTT
TTTCTTAAGTATTTACATTAAATGGCCATAGTTGCATTAATGAATCGGCCAACGCGCGGGGAGAGGCGGT
TTGCGTATTGGCGCTCTTCCGCTTCCTCGCTCACTGACTCGCTGCGCTCGGTCGTTCGGCTGCGGCGAGC
GGTATCAGCTCACTCAAAGGCGGTAATACGGTTATCCACAGAATCAGGGGATAACGCAGGAAAGAACATG
TGAGCAAAAGGCCAGCAAAAGGCCAGGAACCGTAAAAAGGCCGCGTTGCTGGCGTTTTTCCATAGGCTCC
GCCCCCCTGACGAGCATCACAAAAATCGACGCTCAAGTCAGAGGTGGCGAAACCCGACAGGACTATAAAG
ATACCAGGCGTTTCCCCCTGGAAGCTCCCTCGTGCGCTCTCCTGTTCCGACCCTGCCGCTTACCGGATAC
CTGTCCGCCTTTCTCCCTTCGGGAAGCGTGGCGCTTTCTCATAGCTCACGCTGTAGGTATCTCAGTTCGG
TGTAGGTCGTTCGCTCCAAGCTGGGCTGTGTGCACGAACCCCCCGTTCAGCCCGACCGCTGCGCCTTATC
CGGTAACTATCGTCTTGAGTCCAACCCGGTAAGACACGACTTATCGCCACTGGCAGCAGCCACTGGTAAC
AGGATTAGCAGAGCGAGGTATGTAGGCGGTGCTACAGAGTTCTTGAAGTGGTGGCCTAACTACGGCTACA
CTAGAAGGACAGTATTTGGTATCTGCGCTCTGCTGAAGCCAGTTACCTTCGGAAAAAGAGTTGGTAGCTC
TTGATCCGGCAAACAAACCACCGCTGGTAGCGGTGGTTTTTTTGTTTGCAAGCAGCAGATTACGCGCAGA
AAAAAAGGATCTCAAGAAGATCCTTTGATCTTTTCTACGGGGTCTGACGCTCAGTGGAACGAAAACTCAC
GTTAAGGGATTTTGGTCATGAGATTATCAAAAAGGATCTTCACCTAGATCCTTTTAAATTAAAAATGAAG
TTTGCGCAAATCAATCTAAAGTATATATGAGTAAACTTGGTCTGACAGTTACCAATGCTTAATCAGTGAG
GCACCTATCTCAGCGATCTGTCTATTTCGTTCATCCATAGTTGCCTGACTCCCCGTCGTGTAGATAACTA
CGATACGGGAGGGCTTACCATCTGGCCCCAGTGCTGCAATGATACCGCGAGACCCACGCTCACCGGCTCC
AGATTTATCAGCAATAAACCAGCCAGCCGGAAGGGCCGAGCGCAGAAGTGGTCCTGCAACTTTATCCGCC
TCCATCCAGTCTATTAATTGTTGCCGGGAAGCTAGAGTAAGTAGTTCGCCAGTTAATAGTTTGCGCAACG
TTGTTGCCATTGCTACAGGCATCGTGGTGTCACGCTCGTCGTTTGGTATGGCTTCATTCAGCTCCGGTTC
CCAACGATCAAGGCGAGTTACATGATCCCCCATGTTGTGCAAAAAAGCGGTTAGCTCCTTCGGTCCTCCG
ATCGTTGTCAGAAGTAAGTTGGCCGCAGTGTTATCACTCATGGTTATGGCAGCACTGCATAATTCTCTTA
CTGTCATGCCATCCGTAAGATGCTTTTCTGTGACTGGTGAGTACTCAACCAAGTCATTCTGAGAATAGTG
TATGCGGCGACCGAGTTGCTCTTGCCCGGCGTCAACACGGGATAATACCGCGCCACATAGCAGAACTTTA
AAAGTGCTCATCATTGGAAAACGTTCTTCGGGGCGAAAACTCTCAAGGATCTTACCGCTGTTGAGATCCA
GTTCGATGTAACCCACTCGTGCACCCAACTGATCTTCAGCATCTTTTACTTTCACCAGCGTTTCTGGGTG
AGCAAAAACAGGAAGGCAAAATGCCGCAAAAAAGGGAATAAGGGCGACACGGAAATGTTGAATACTCATA
CTCTTCCTTTTTCAATATTATTGAAGCATTTATCAGGGTTATTGTCTCATGACATTAACCTATAAAAATA
GGCGT
Features (pLannotate 1.2.2; 12 found; start..end, strand, type, name):
    148..915     -  mobile_element IS1: prokaryotic transposable element IS1
   1189..1780    +  LTR            LTR: long terminal repeat from Moloney murine leukemia virus
   1843..2200    +  misc_feature   MMLV Ψ: packaging signal of Moloney murine leukemia virus (MMLV)
   2265..2681    +  CDS            gag (truncated): truncated Moloney murine leukemia virus (MMLV) gag gene lacking the start codon
   2691..3065    +  misc_feature   pol region: Moloney murine leukemia virus (MMLV) pol region containing the splice acceptor site
   3074..3790    +  CDS            mEGFP: mEGFP is a basic (constitutively fluorescent) green fluorescent protein published in 2002, derived from Aequorea victoria. It has moderate acid sensitivity.
   3791..3856    +  misc_feature   MCS: multiple cloning site
   3922..4515    +  LTR            LTR: long terminal repeat from Moloney murine leukemia virus
   4583..4631    -  CDS            lacI (fragment): lac repressor; lacI; The lac repressor binds to the lac operator to inhibit transcription in E. coli. This inhibition can be relieved by adding lactose or isopropyl-β-D-thiogalactopyranoside (IPTG).
   4817..5405    -  rep_origin     ori: high-copy-number ColE1/pMB1/pBR322/pUC origin of replication
   5579..6439    -  CDS            AmpR: β-lactamase; bla; confers resistance to ampicillin, carbenicillin, and related antibiotics
   6440..6492    -  promoter       AmpR promoter (fragment): bla
