[The description below was written by a language model from this plasmid's Addgene catalogue record and pLannotate feature annotations shown in this document.]
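Description:
pBMN-mEGFP-C1 is a Moloney murine leukemia virus (MMLV)-based retroviral transfer vector built on the pBMN-Z backbone, from which the lacZ reporter was removed and replaced by monomeric EGFP using Gibson assembly. It is maintained in E. coli through a high-copy ColE1/pUC-type origin and selected with ampicillin via the β-lactamase gene and its promoter. The backbone also carries a short lacI fragment and an annotated IS1 bacterial insertion element between the ampicillin cassette and the 5′ LTR. IS1 appears in both the depositor and the repository-determined sequences. Both sequence records are about 6.5 kb, noticeably longer than the catalogued total of 5,747 bp, and the record does not explain this difference.

The viral portion runs from a 5′ MMLV LTR through the Ψ packaging signal, a truncated gag lacking its start codon (an extended packaging region) and a pol segment containing the splice acceptor, then into the mEGFP coding sequence, a multiple cloning site and the 3′ LTR. No internal promoter is annotated, so expression is presumably driven by the 5′ LTR. One annotation labels part of the 3′ LTR as a ΔU3 fragment, but the other reads it as a full-length LTR, so a self-inactivating design is not supported. Because the cloning site lies immediately downstream of mEGFP ("C1" layout), a gene of interest inserted in frame is produced with mEGFP at its N-terminus. With gag, pol and env supplied in trans by a packaging cell line, the plasmid yields retroviral particles that integrate into target cells. The stated purpose is stable mammalian expression of mEGFP-tagged proteins. No mammalian drug-selection marker is annotated, so transduced cells would be identified by their green fluorescence.
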