Addgene plasmid #110468: pBMN-mEGFP-C1
Purpose: retrovirus construct for stable expressing mEGFP tagged protein
Depositing lab: Richard Youle. Depositing organization: National Institute of Neurological Disorders and Strokes (NINDS). Publication: The ubiquitin kinase PINK1 recruits autophagy receptors to induce mitophagy. Lazarou M, Sliter DA, Kane LA, Sarraf SA, Wang C, Burman JL, Sideris DP, Fogel AI, Youle RJ. Nature. 2015 Aug 20;524(7565):309-14. doi: 10.1038/nature14893. Epub 2015 Aug 12. PubMed 26266977.
Backbone
  Vector backbone: pBMN-Z
  Backbone manufacturer: Orbigen
  Backbone size w/o insert (bp): 4970
  Total vector size (bp): 5747
  Modifications to backbone: LacZ is removed
  Vector type: Mammalian Expression, Retroviral ; retrovirus
Growth in bacteria
  Bacterial resistance: Ampicillin, 100 μg/mL
  Growth temperature: 37°C
  Growth strain: NEB Stable
  Copy number: High Copy
Gene/Insert
  Gene/Insert name: mEGFP
  Species: Synthetic
  Insert size (bp): 777
  Tag / fusion protein: mEGFP (N terminal on insert)
  Cloning method: Gibson Cloning
  Sequencing primers: 5′ CCCTCAAAGTAGACGGCATC; 3′ AGGTGGGGTCTTTCATTCC
Terms and licenses: Academic/Nonprofit Terms; Industry Terms: Not Available to Industry
How to cite: pBMN-mEGFP-C1 was a gift from Richard Youle (Addgene plasmid # 110468 ; http://n2t.net/addgene:110468 ; RRID:Addgene_110468)
